>Addgene plasmid #178950 | TLCV2-APOBEC1-YTHmut | addgene full sequence | sequence record 358737 | Addgene NGS Result
GTTTTATTGCCATTCCAAATCTGTCAGCATCTGGGTCATTCATAATAATAATATCTGCATCATGTTTAAT
ACCATATTCAAGCGGTATTTTTCATGCAGGATCAAATTCTGGATTTGGATTTACAACATTTTTAAATGTT
TCATCTTCAAATGCATGCTCTTCAACCTCAATAACGTTATATCCTGATTCACGTAATATTTTTGGGGTAA
ATTTAGTTCCTGTTCCATTAACTGCGCTAAAAATAATTTTTAAATCTTTTTTAGCTTCTTGCTCTTTTTT
GTACGTCTCTGTTTTAGAGCTAGAAATAGCAAGTTAAAATAAGGCTAGTCCGTTATCAACTTGAAAAAGT
GGCACCGAGTCGGTGCTTTTTTGAATTCACTTTGGCCGCGAATCGATATGTCGAGTTTACTCCCTATCAG
TGATAGAGAACGTATGTCGAGTTTACTCCCTATCAGTGATAGAGAACGATGTCGAGTTTACTCCCTATCA
GTGATAGAGAACGTATGTCGAGTTTACTCCCTATCAGTGATAGAGAACGTATGTCGAGTTTACTCCCTAT
CAGTGATAGAGAACGTATGTCGAGTTTATCCCTATCAGTGATAGAGAACGTATGTCGAGTTTACTCCCTA
TCAGTGATAGAGAACGTATGTCGAGGTAGGCGTGTACGGTGGGAGGCCTATATAAGCAGAGCTCGTTTAG
TGAACCGTCAGATCGCCTGGAGAATACCGGTTCTAGAGCGCTGCCACCATGAGCTCAGAGACTGGCCCAG
TGGCTGTGGACCCCACATTGAGACGGCGGATCGAGCCCCATGAGTTTGAGGTATTCTTCGATCCGAGAGA
GCTCCGCAAGGAGACCTGCCTGCTTTACGAAATTAATTGGGGGGGCCGGCACTCCATTTGGCGACATACA
TCACAGAACACTAACAAGCACGTCGAAGTCAACTTCATCGAGAAGTTCACGACAGAAAGATATTTCTGTC
CGAACACAAGGTGCAGCATTACCTGGTTTCTCAGCTGGAGCCCATGCGGCGAATGTAGTAGGGCCATCAC
TGAATTCCTGTCAAGGTATCCCCACGTCACTCTGTTTATTTACATCGCAAGGCTGTACCACCACGCTGAC
CCCCGCAATCGACAAGGCCTGCGGGATTTGATCTCTTCAGGTGTGACTATCCAAATTATGACTGAGCAGG
AGTCAGGATACTGCTGGAGAAACTTTGTGAATTATAGCCCGAGTAATGAAGCCCACTGGCCTAGGTATCC
CCATCTGTGGGTACGACTGTACGTTCTTGAACTGTACTGCATCATACTGGGCCTGCCTCCTTGTCTCAAC
ATTCTGAGAAGGAAGCAGCCACAGCTGACATTCTTTACCATCGCTCTTCAGTCTTGTCATTACCAGCGAC
TGCCCCCACACATTCTCTGGGCCACCGGGTTGAAAAGCGGCAGCGAGACTCCCGGGACCTCAGAGTCCGC
CACACCAGAAGGCCGGGTTTTCATCATTAAGAGCTACTCTGAGGACGATATTCACCGTTCCATTAAGTAT
AATATTTGGTGCAGCACAGAGCATGGTAACAAGAGACTGGATGCTGCTTATCGTTCCATGAACGGGAAAG
GCCCCGTTTACTTACTTTTCAGTGTCAACGGCAGTGGACACTTCTGTGGCGTGGCAGAAATGAAATCTGC
TGTGGACTACAACACATGTGCAGGTGTGTGGTCCCAGGACAAATGGAAGGGTCGTTTTGATGTCAGGTGG
ATTTTTGTGAAGGACGTTCCCAATAGCCAACTGCGACACATTCGCCTAGAGAACAACGAGAATAAACCAG
TGACCAACTCTAGGGACACTCAGGAAGTGCCTCTGGAAAAGGCTAAGCAGGTGTTGAAAATTATAGCCAG
CTACAAGCACACCACTTCCATTTTTGATGACTTCTCACACTATGAGAAACGCCAAGAGGAAGAAGAAAGT
GTTAAAAAGGAACGTCAAGGTCGTGGGAAACTCGAGTACCCCTACGACGTGCCCGACTACGCCGAGGGCA
GAGGAAGTCTGCTAACATGCGGTGACGTCGAGGAGAATCCTGGCCCAGTGAGCAAGGGCGAGGAGCTGTT
CACCGGGGTGGTGCCCATCCTGGTCGAGCTGGACGGCGACGTAAACGGCCACAAGTTCAGCGTGTCCGGC
GAGGGCGAGGGCGATGCCACCTACGGCAAGCTGACCCTGAAGTTCATCTGCACCACCGGCAAGCTGCCCG
TGCCCTGGCCCACCCTCGTGACCACCCTGACCTACGGCGTGCAGTGCTTCAGCCGCTACCCCGACCACAT
GAAGCAGCACGACTTCTTCAAGTCCGCCATGCCCGAAGGCTACGTCCAGGAGCGCACCATCTTCTTCAAG
GACGACGGCAACTACAAGACCCGCGCCGAGGTGAAGTTCGAGGGCGACACCCTGGTGAACCGCATCGAGC
TGAAGGGCATCGACTTCAAGGAGGACGGCAACATCCTGGGGCACAAGCTGGAGTACAACTACAACAGCCA
CAACGTCTATATCATGGCCGACAAGCAGAAGAACGGCATCAAGGTGAACTTCAAGATCCGCCACAACATC
GAGGACGGCAGCGTGCAGCTCGCCGACCACTACCAGCAGAACACCCCCATCGGCGACGGCCCCGTGCTGC
TGCCCGACAACCACTACCTGAGCACCCAGTCCGCCCTGAGCAAAGACCCCAACGAGAAGCGCGATCACAT
GGTCCTGCTGGAGTTCGTGACCGCCGCCGGGATCACTCTCGGCATGGACGAGCTGTACAAGTAAGCTAGC
ATCCGGGCAGAGCGCACATCGCCCACAGTCCCCGAGAAGTTGGGGGGAGGGGTCGGCAATTGATCCGGTG
CCTAGAGAAGGTGGCGCGGGGTAAACTGGGAAAGTGATGTCGTGTACTGGCTCCGCCTTTTTCCCGAGGG
TGGGGGAGAACCGTATATAAGTGCAGTAGTCGCCGTGAACGTTCTTTTTCGCAACGGGTTTGCCGCCAGA
ACACAGACTGCGATCGCAATGTACAGTATGACCGAGTACAAGCCCACGGTGCGCCTCGCCACCCGCGACG
ACGTCCCCAGGGCCGTACGCACCCTCGCCGCCGCGTTCGCCGACTACCCCGCCACGCGCCACACCGTCGA
TCCGGACCGCCACATCGAGCGGGTCACCGAGCTGCAAGAACTCTTCCTCACGCGCGTCGGGCTCGACATC
GGCAAGGTGTGGGTCGCGGACGACGGCGCCGCGGTGGCGGTCTGGACCACGCCGGAGAGCGTCGAAGCGG
GGGCGGTGTTCGCCGAGATCGGCCCGCGCATGGCCGAGTTGAGCGGTTCCCGGCTGGCCGCGCAGCAACA
GATGGAAGGCCTCCTGGCGCCGCACCGGCCCAAGGAGCCCGCGTGGTTCCTGGCCACCGTCGGAGTCTCG
CCCGACCACCAGGGCAAGGGTCTGGGCAGCGCCGTCGTGCTCCCCGGAGTGGAGGCGGCCGAGCGCGCCG
GGGTGCCCGCCTTCCTGGAGACCTCCGCGCCCCGCAACCTCCCCTTCTACGAGCGGCTCGGCTTCACCGT
CACCGCCGACGTCGAGGTGCCCGAAGGACCGCGCACCTGGTGCATGACCCGCAAGCCCGGTGCCGGTTCC
GGCGCAACAAACTTCTCTCTGCTGAAACAAGCCGGAGATGTCGAAGAGAATCCTGGACCGATGTCTAGAC
TGGACAAGAGCAAAGTCATAAACGGAGCTCTGGAATTACTCAATGGTGTCGGTATCGAAGGCCTGACGAC
AAGGAAACTCGCTCAAAAGCTGGGAGTTGAGCAGCCTACCCTGTACTGGCACGTGAAGAACAAGCGGGCC
CTGCTCGATGCCCTGCCAATCGAGATGCTGGACAGGCATCATACCCACTTCTGCCCCCTGGAAGGCGAGT
CATGGCAAGACTTTCTGCGGAACAACGCCAAGTCATACCGCTGTGCTCTCCTCTCACATCGCGACGGGGC
TAAAGTGCATCTCGGCACCCGCCCAACAGAGAAACAGTACGAAACCCTGGAAAATCAGCTCGCGTTCCTG
TGTCAGCAAGGCTTCTCCCTGGAGAACGCACTGTACGCTCTGTCCGCCGTGGGCCACTTTACACTGGGCT
GCGTATTGGAGGAACAGGAGCATCAAGTAGCAAAAGAGGAAAGAGAGACACCTACCACCGATTCTATGCC
CCCACTTCTGAGACAAGCAATTGAGCTGTTCGACCGGCAGGGAGCCGAACCTGCCTTCCTTTTCGGCCTG
GAACTAATCATATGTGGCCTGGAGAAACAGCTAAAGTGCGAAAGCGGCGGGCCGACCGACGCCCTTGACG
ATTTTGACTTAGACATGCTCCCAGCCGATGCCCTTGACGACTTTGACCTTGATATGCTGCCTGCTGACGC
TCTTGACGATTTTGACCTTGACATGCTCCCCGGGTAACTCGAGCGCGTTAAGTCGACAATCAACCTCTGG
ATTACAAAATTTGTGAAAGATTGACTGGTATTCTTAACTATGTTGCTCCTTTTACGCTATGTGGATACGC
TGCTTTAATGCCTTTGTATCATGCTATTGCTTCCCGTATGGCTTTCATTTTCTCCTCCTTGTATAAATCC
TGGTTGCTGTCTCTTTATGAGGAGTTGTGGCCCGTTGTCAGGCAACGTGGCGTGGTGTGCACTGTGTTTG
CTGACGCAACCCCCACTGGTTGGGGCATTGCCACCACCTGTCAGCTCCTTTCCGGGACTTTCGCTTTCCC
CCTCCCTATTGCCACGGCGGAACTCATCGCCGCCTGCCTTGCCCGCTGCTGGACAGGGGCTCGGCTGTTG
GGCACTGACAATTCCGTGGTGTTGTCGGGGAAATCATCGTCCTTTCCTTGGCTGCTCGCCTGTGTTGCCA
CCTGGATTCTGCGCGGGACGTCCTTCTGCTACGTCCCTTCGGCCCTCAATCCAGCGGACCTTCCTTCCCG
CGGCCTGCTGCCGGCTCTGCGGCCTCTTCCGCGTCTTCGCCTTCGCCCTCAGACGAGTCGGATCTCCCTT
TGGGCCGCCTCCCCGCGTCGACTTTAAGACCAATGACTTACAAGGCAGCTGTAGATCTTAGCCACTTTTT
AAAAGAAAAGGGGGGACTGGAAGGGCTAATTCACTCCCAACGAAGACAAGATCTGCTTTTTGCTTGTACT
GGGTCTCTCTGGTTAGACCAGATCTGAGCCTGGGAGCTCTCTGGCTAACTAGGGAACCCACTGCTTAAGC
CTCAATAAAGCTTGCCTTGAGTGCTTCAAGTAGTGTGTGCCCGTCTGTTGTGTGACTCTGGTAACTAGAG
ATCCCTCAGACCCTTTTAGTCAGTGTGGAAAATCTCTAGCAGGGCCCGTTTAAACCCGCTGATCAGCCTC
GACTGTGCCTTCTAGTTGCCAGCCATCTGTTGTTTGCCCCTCCCCCGTGCCTTCCTTGACCCTGGAAGGT
GCCACTCCCACTGTCCTTTCCTAATAAAATGAGGAAATTGCATCGCATTGTCTGAGTAGGTGTCATTCTA
TTCTGGGGGGTGGGGTGGGGCAGGACAGCAAGGGGGAGGATTGGGAAGACAATAGCAGGCATGCTGGGGA
TGCGGTGGGCTCTATGGCTTCTGAGGCGGAAAGAACCAGCTGGGGCTCTAGGGGGTATCCCC
[124 nt withheld, positions 5663-5786]
C
[91 nt withheld, positions 5788-5878]
A
[49 nt withheld, positions 5880-5928]
CCTTTGACGTTGGAGTCCACGTTCTTT
[37 nt withheld, positions 5956-5992]
ACCCTATCTCGGTCTATTCTTTTGATTTATAAGGGATTTTGCCGATTTCGGCCTATTGGTTAAAAAATGA
GCTGATTTAACAAAAATTTAACGCGAATTAATTCTGTGGAATGTGTGTCAGTTAGGGTGTGGAAAGTCCC
CAGGCTCCCCAGCAGGCAGAAGTATGCAAAGCATGCATCTCAATTAGTCAGCAACCAGGTGTGGAAAGTC
CCCAGGCTCCCCAGCAGGCAGAAGTATGCAAAGCATGCATCTCAATTAGTCAGCAACCATAGTCCCGCCC
CTAACTCCGCCCATCCCGCCCCTAACTCCGCCCAGTTCCGCCCATTCTCCGCCCCATGGCTGACTAATTT
TTTTTATTTATGCAGAGGCCGAGGCCGCCTCTGCCTCTGAGCTATTCCAGAAGTAGTGAGGAGGCTTTTT
TGGAGGCCTAGGCTTTTGCAAAAAGCTCCCGGGAGCTTGTATATCCATTTTCGGATCTGATCAGCACGTG
TTGACAATTAATCATCGGCATAGTATATCGGCATAGTATAATACGACAAGGTGAGGAACTAAACCATGGC
CAAGTTGACCAGTGCCGTTCCGGTGCTCACCGCGCGCGACGTCGCCGGAGCGGTCGAGTTCTGGACCGAC
CGGCTCGGGTTCTCCCGGGACTTCGTGGAGGACGACTTCGCCGGTGTGGTCCGGGACGACGTGACCCTGT
TCATCAGCGCGGTCCAGGACCAGGTGGTGCCGGACAACACCCTGGCCTGGGTGTGGGTGCGCGGCCTGGA
CGAGCTGTACGCCGAGTGGTCGGAGGTCGTGTCCACGAACTTCCGGGACGCCTCCGGGCCGGCCATGACC
GAGATCGGCGAGCAGCCGTGGGGGCGGGAGTTCGCCCTGCGCGACCCGGCCGGCAACTGCGTGCACTTCG
TGGCCGAGGAGCAGGACTGACACGTGCTACGAGATTTCGATTCCACCGCCGCCTTCTATGAAAGGTTGGG
CTTCGGAATCGTTTTCCGGGACGCCGGCTGGATGATCCTCCAGCGCGGGGATCTCATGCTGGAGTTCTTC
GCCCACCCCAACTTGTTTATTGCAGCTTATAATGGTTACAAATAAAGCAATAGCATCACAAATTTCACAA
ATAAAGCATTTTTTTCACTGCATTCTAGTTGTGGTTTGTCCAAACTCATCAATGTATCTTATCATGTCTG
TATACCGTCGACCTCTAGCTAGAGCTTGGCGTAATCATGGTCATAGCTGTTTCCTGTGTGAAATTGTTAT
CCGCTCACAATTCCACACAACATACGAGCCGGAAGCATAAAGTGTAAAGCCTGGGGTGCCTAATGAGTGA
GCTAACTCACATTAATTGCGTTGCGCTCACTGCCCGCTTTCCAGTCGGGAAACCTGTCGTGCCAGCTGCA
TTAATGAATCGGCCAACGCGCGGGGAGAGGCGGTTTGCGTATTGGGCGCTCTTCCGCTTCCTCGCTCACT
GACTCGCTGCGCTCGGTCGTTCGGCTGCGGCGAGCGGTATCAGCTCACTCAAAGGCGGTAATACGGTTAT
CCACAGAATCAGGGGATAACGCAGGAAAGAACATGTGAGCAAAAGGCCAGCAAAAGGCCAGGAACCGTAA
AAAGGCCGCGTTGCTGGCGTTTTTCCATAGGCTCCGCCCCCCTGACGAGCATCACAAAAATCGACGCTCA
AGTCAGAGGTGGCGAAACCCGACAGGACTATAAAGATACCAGGCGTTTCCCCCTGGAAGCTCCCTCGTGC
GCTCTCCTGTTCCGACCCTGCCGCTTACCGGATACCTGTCCGCCTTTCTCCCTTCGGGAAGCGTGGCGCT
TTCTCATAGCTCACGCTGTAGGTATCTCAGTTCGGTGTAGGTCGTTCGCTCCAAGCTGGGCTGTGTGCAC
GAACCCCCCGTTCAGCCCGACCGCTGCGCCTTATCCGGTAACTATCGTCTTGAGTCCAACCCGGTAAGAC
ACGACTTATCGCCACTGGCAGCAGCCACTGGTAACAGGATTAGCAGAGCGAGGTATGTAGGCGGTGCTAC
AGAGTTCTTGAAGTGGTGGCCTAACTACGGCTACACTAGAAGAACAGTATTTGGTATCTGCGCTCTGCTG
AAGCCAGTTACCTTCGGAAAAAGAGTTGGTAGCTCTTGATCCGGCAAACAAACCACCGCTGGTAGCGGTG
GTTTTTTTGTTTGCAAGCAGCAGATTACGCGCAGAAAAAAAGGATCTCAAGAAGATCCTTTGATCTTTTC
TACGGGGTCTGACGCTCAGTGGAACGAAAACTCACGTTAAGGGATTTTGGTCATGAGATTATCAAAAAGG
ATCTTCACCTAGATCCTTTTAAATTAAAAATGAAGTTTTAAATCAATCTAAAGTATATATGAGTAAACTT
GGTCTGACAGTTACCAATGCTTAATCAGTGAGGCACCTATCTCAGCGATCTGTCTATTTCGTTCATCCAT
AGTTGCCTGACTCCCCGTCGTGTAGATAACTACGATACGGGAGGGCTTACCATCTGGCCCCAGTGCTGCA
ATGATACCGCGAGACCCACGCTCACCGGCTCCAGATTTATCAGCAATAAACCAGCCAGCCGGAAGGGCCG
AGCGCAGAAGTGGTCCTGCAACTTTATCCGCCTCCATCCAGTCTATTAATTGTTGCCGGGAAGCTAGAGT
AAGTAGTTCGCCAGTTAATAGTTTGCGCAACGTTGTTGCCATTGCTACAGGCATCGTGGTGTCACGCTCG
TCGTTTGGTATGGCTTCATTCAGCTCCGGTTCCCAACGATCAAGGCGAGTTACATGATCCCCCATGTTGT
GCAAAAAAGCGGTTAGCTCCTTCGGTCCTCCGATCGTTGTCAGAAGTAAGTTGGCCGCAGTGTTATCACT
CATGGTTATGGCAGCACTACATAATTCTCTTACTGTCATGCCATCCGTAAGATGCTTTTCTGTGACTGGT
GAGTACTCAACCAAGTCATTCTGAGAATAGTGTATGCGGCGACCGAGTTGCTCTTGCCCGGCGTCAATAC
GGGATAATACCGCGCCACATAGCAGAACTTTAAAAGTGCTCATCATTGGAAAACGTTCTTCGGGGCGAAA
ACTCTCAAGGATCTTACCGCTGTTGAGATCCAGTTCGATGTAACCCACTCGTGCACCCAACTGATCTTCA
GCATCTTTTACTTTCACCAGCGTTTCTGGGTGAGCAAAAACAGGAAGGCAAAATGCCGCAAAAAAGGGAA
TAAGGGCGACACGGAAATGTTGAATACTCATACTCTTCCTTTTTCAATATTATTGAAGCATTTATCAGGG
TTATTGTCTCATGAGCGGATACATATTTGAATGTATTTAGAAAAATAAACAAATAGGGGTTCCGCGCACA
TTTCCCCGAAAAGTGCCACCTGACGTCGACGGATCGGGAGATCTCCCGATCCCCTATGGTGCACTCTCAG
TACAATCTGCTCTGATGCCGCATAGTTAAGCCAGTATCTGCTCCCTGCTTGTGTGTTGGAGGTCGCTGAG
TAGTGCGCGAGCAAAATTTAAGCTACAACAAGGCAAGGCTTGACCGACAATTGCATGAAGAATCTGCTTA
GGGTTAGGCGTTTTGCGCTGCTTCGCGATGTACGGGCCAGATATACGCGTTGACATTGATTATTGACTAG
TTATTAATAGTAATCAATTACGGGGTCATTAGTTCATAGCCCATATATGGAGTTCCGCGTTACATAACTT
ACGGTAAATGGCCCGCCTGGCTGACCGCCCAACGACCCCCGCCCATTGACGTCAATAATGACGTATGTTC
CCATAGTAACGCCAATAGGGACTTTCCATTGACGTCAATGGGTGGAGTATTTACGGTAAACTGCCCACTT
GGCAGTACATCAAGTGTATCATATGCCAAGTACGCCCCCTATTGACGTCAATGACGGTAAATGGCCCGCC
TGGCATTATGCCCAGTACATGACCTTATGGGACTTTCCTACTTGGCAGTACATCTACGTATTAGTCATCG
CTATTACCATGGTGATGCGGTTTTGGCAGTACATCAATGGGCGTGGATAGCGGTTTGACTCACGGGGATT
TCCAAGTCTCCACCCCATTGACGTCAATGGGAGTTTGTTTTGGCACCAAAATCAACGGGACTTTCCAAAA
TGTCGTAACAACTCCGCCCCATTGACGCAAATGGGCGGTAGGCGTGTACGGTGGGAGGTCTATATAAGCA
GCGCGTTTTGCCTGTACTGGGTCTCTCTGGTTAGACCAGATCTGAGCCTGGGAGCTCTCTGGCTAACTAG
GGAACCCACTGCTTAAGCCTCAATAAAGCTTGCCTTGAGTGCTTCAAGTAGTGTGTGCCCGTCTGTTGTG
TGACTCTGGTAACTAGAGATCCCTCAGACCCTTTTAGTCAGTGTGGAAAATCTCTAGCAGTGGCGCCCGA
ACAGGGACTTGAAAGCGAAAGGGAAACCAGAGGAGCTCTCTCGACGCAGGACTCGGCTTGCTGAAGCGCG
CACGGCAAGAGGCGAGGGGCGGCGACTGGTGAGTACGCCAAAAATTTTGACTAGCGGAGGCTAGAAGGAG
AGAGATGGGTGCGAGAGCGTCAGTATTAAGCGGGGGAGAATTAGATCGCGATGGGAAAAAATTCGGTTAA
GGCCAGGGGGAAAGAAAAAATATAAATTAAAACATATAGTATGGGCAAGCAGGGAGCTAGAACGATTCGC
AGTTAATCCTGGCCTGTTAGAAACATCAGAAGGCTGTAGACAAATACTGGGACAGCTACAACCATCCCTT
CAGACAGGATCAGAAGAACTTAGATCATTATATAATACAGTAGCAACCCTCTATTGTGTGCATCAAAGGA
TAGAGATAAAAGACACCAAGGAAGCTTTAGACAAGATAGAGGAAGAGCAAAACAAAAGTAAGACCACCGC
ACAGCAAGCGGCCGCTGATCTTCAGACCTGGAGGAGGAGATATGAGGGACAATTGGAGAAGTGAATTATA
TAAATATAAAGTAGTAAAAATTGAACCATTAGGAGTAGCACCCACCAAGGCAAAGAGAAGAGTGGTGCAG
AGAGAAAAAAGAGCAGTGGGAATAGGAGCTTTGTTCCTTGGGTTCTTGGGAGCAGCAGGAAGCACTATGG
GCGCAGCGTCAATGACGCTGACGGTACAGGCCAGACAATTATTGTCTGGTATAGTGCAGCAGCAGAACAA
TTTGCTGAGGGCTATTGAGGCGCAACAGCATCTGTTGCAACTCACAGTCTGGGGCATCAAGCAGCTCCAG
GCAAGAATCCTGGCTGTGGAAAGATACCTAAAGGATCAACAGCTCCTGGGGATTTGGGGTTGCTCTGGAA
AACTCATTTGCACCACTGCTGTGCCTTGGAATGCTAGTTGGAGTAATAAATCTCTGGAACAGATTTGGAA
TCACACGACCTGGATGGAGTGGGACAGAGAAATTAACAATTACACAAGCTTAATACACTCCTTAATTGAA
GAATCGCAAAACCAGCAAGAAAAGAATGAACAAGAATTATTGGAATTAGATAAATGGGCAAGTTTGTGGA
ATTGGTTTAACATAACAAATTGGCTGTGGTATATAAAATTATTCATAATGATAGTAGGAGGCTTGGTAGG
TTTAAGAATAGTTTTTGCTGTACTTTCTATAGTGAATAGAGTTAGGCAGGGATATTCACCATTATCGTTT
CAGACCCACCTCCCAACCCCGAGGGGACCCGACAGGCCCGAAGGAATAGAAGAAGAAGGTGGAGAGAGAG
ACAGAGACAGATCCATTCGATTAGTGAACGGATCGGCACTGCGTGCGCCAATTCTGCAGACAAATGGCAG
TATTCATCCACAATTTTAAAAGAAAAGGGGGGATTGGGGGGTACAGTGCAGGGGAAAGAATAGTAGACAT
AATAGCAACAGACATACAAACTAAAGAATTACAAAAACAAATTACAAAAATTCAAAATTTTCGGGTTTAT
TACAGGGACAGCAGAGATCCAGTTTGGTTAATTAAGGTACCGAGGGCCTATTTCCCATGATTCCTTCATA
TTTGCATATACGATACAAGGCTGTTAGAGAGATAATTAGAATTAATTTGACTGTAAACACAAAGATATTA
GTACAAAATACGTGACGTAGAAAGTAATAATTTCTTGGGTAGTTTGCAGTTTTAAAATTATGTTTTAAAA
TGGACTATCATATGCTTACCGTAACTTGAAAGTATTTCGATTTCTTGGCTTTATATATCTTGTGGAAAGG
ACGAAACACCGGAGACGGTTGTAAATGAGCACACAAAATACACATGCTAAAATATTATATTCTATGACCT
TTATAAAATCAACCAAAATCTTCTTTTTAATAACTTTAGTATCAATAATTAGAATTTTTATGTTCCTTTT
TGCAAACTTTTAATAAAAATGAGCAAAATAAAAAAACGCTAGTTTTAGTAACTCGCGTTGTTTTCTTCAC
CTTTAATAATAGCTACTCCACCACTTGTTCCTAAGCGGTCAGCTCCTGCTTCAATCATTTTTTGAGCATC
TTCAAATGTTCTAACTCCACCAGCTGCTTTAACTAAAGCATTGTCTTTAACAACTGACTTCATTAGTTTA
ACATCTTCAAATGTTGCACCTGATTTTGAAAATCCTGTTGATGTTTTAACAAATTCTAATCCAGCTTCAA
CAGCTATTTCACAAGCTTTCATGATTTCTTCTTTTGTTAATAAACAATTTTCCATAATACATTTAACAAC
ATGTGATCCAGCTGCTTTTTTTACAGCTTTCATGTCTTCTAAAACTAATTCATAATTTTTGTCTTTTAAT
GCACCAATATTTAATACCATATCAATTTCTGTTGCACCATCTTTAATTGCTTCAGAAACTTCGAATGCTT
TTGTAGCTGTTGTGCATGCACCTAGAGGAAAACCTACAACATTTGTTATTCCTACATTTGTGCCTTTTAA
TAATTCTTTACAATAGCTTGTTCAATATGAATTAACACAAACTGTTGCAAAATCAAATTCAATTGCTTCA
TCACATAATTGTTTAATTTCAGCTTTCGTAGCATCTTGTTTTAATAATGTGTGATCTATATATTTGTTTA
GTTTCATTTTTTCTCCTATATATTCATTTTTAATTTTAATTCTTTAATAATTTCGTCTACTTTAACTTTA
GCGTTTTGAACAGATTCACCAACACCTATAAAATAAATTTTTAGTTTAGGTTCAGTTCCACTTGGGCGAA
CAGCAAATCATGACTTATCTTCTAAATAAAATTTTAGTAAGTCTTGTCCTGGCATATTATACATTCCATC
GATGTAGTCTTCAACATTAACAACTTTAAGTCCAGCAATTTGAGTTAAGGGTGTTGCTCTCAATGATTTC
ATTAATGGTTCAATTTTTAATTTCTTTTCTTCTGGTTTAAAATTCAAGTTTAAAGTGAAAGTGTAATATG
CACCCATTTCTTTAAATAAATCTTCTAAATAGTCTACTAATGTTTTATTTTGTTTTTTATAAAATCAAGC
AGCCTCTGCTATTAATATAGAAGCTTGTATTCCATCTTTATCTCTAGCTGAGTCATCAATTACATATCCA
TAACTTTCTTCATAAGCAAAAACAAAATTTAATCCGTTATCTTCTTCTTTAGCAATTTCTCTACCCATTC
ATTTAAATCCAGTTAAAGTTTTTACAATATTAACTCCATATTTTTCATGAGCGATTCTATCACCCAAATC
ACTTGTTACAAAACTTGAATATAGAGCCGGATTTTTTGGAATGCTATTTAAGCGTTTTAGATTTGATAAT
TTTCAATCAATTAAAATTGGTCCTGTTTGATTTCCATCTAATCTTACAAAATGACCATCAT
Features (pLannotate 1.2.2; 39 found; start..end, strand, type, name):
    291..366     +  misc_RNA       gRNA scaffold: guide RNA scaffold for the Streptococcus pyogenes CRISPR/Cas9 system
    403..717     +  promoter       tight TRE promoter: Tet-responsive promoter PTight, consisting of seven tet operator sequences followed by the minimal CMV promoter
    749..1435    +  CDS            Apobec1: ABEC1_RAT - Experimental evidence at protein level: Swiss-Prot protein existence level 1. Catalytic component of the apolipoprotein B mRNA editing enzyme complex which is responsible for the postranscriptional editing of a CAA codon for Gln to a UAA codon for stop in the APOB mRNA. May also play a role in the epigenetic regulation of gene expression by participating in DNA demethylation. From Rattus norvegicus (Rat).
   1436..1476    +  CDS            ABE(7.10) (fragment): adenine base editor comprising wild-type E. coli TadA fused to the evolved TadA*(7.10) mutant (Gaudelli et al., 2017)
   1481..1990    +  CDS            YTHDF2 (fragment): YTHD2_HUMAN - Also known as HGRG8 From Homo sapiens (Human).
   2078..2794    +  CDS            EGFP: the original enhanced GFP (Yang et al., 1996) mammalian codon-optimized
   2805..3016    +  promoter       EF-1α core promoter: core promoter for human elongation factor EF-1α
   3038..3634    +  CDS            PuroR (fragment): puromycin N-acetyltransferase; pac from Streptomyces; confers resistance to puromycin
   3701..4398    +  CDS            rtTA3 (fragment): reverse tetracycline transactivator 3 activates expression from Tet-responsive promoters in the presence of doxycycline
   4328..4438    +  CDS            VP48: 3 tandem repeats of the minimal activation domain of herpes simplex virus VP16 (Cheng et al., 2013)
   4468..5056    +  misc_feature   WPRE: woodchuck hepatitis virus posttranscriptional regulatory element
   5107..5126    +  misc_feature   cPPT/CTS (fragment): central polypurine tract and central termination sequence of HIV-1
   5128..5361    +  LTR            3' LTR (ΔU3): self-inactivating 3' long terminal repeat (LTR) from HIV-1
   5393..5617    +  polyA_signal   bGH poly(A) signal: bovine growth hormone polyadenylation signal
   5621..5642    +  promoter       SV40 promoter (fragment): SV40 enhancer and early promoter
   5663..6091    +  rep_origin     f1 ori (sequence partly withheld): f1 bacteriophage origin of replication; arrow indicates direction of (+) strand synthesis
   6105..6434    +  promoter       SV40 promoter: SV40 enhancer and early promoter
   6482..6529    +  promoter       EM7 promoter: synthetic bacterial promoter&nbsp
   6548..6922    +  CDS            BleoR: antibiotic-binding protein; Sh ble from Streptoalloteichus hindustanus; confers resistance to bleomycin, phleomycin, and Zeocin™
   6932..7057    +  CDS            ble (fragment): BLE_KLEPN - Experimental evidence at protein level: Swiss-Prot protein existence level 1. Binding protein with a strong affinity to the bleomycin family of antibiotics. Binds to CL990; an antimitotic-antibiotic compound. From Klebsiella pneumoniae.
   7052..7173    +  polyA_signal   SV40 poly(A) signal: SV40 polyadenylation signal
   7244..7266    -  protein_bind   lac operator (fragment): The lac repressor binds to the lac operator to inhibit transcription in E. coli. This inhibition can be relieved by adding lactose or isopropyl-β-D-thiogalactopyranoside (IPTG). lac repressor encoded by lacI
   7270..7300    -  promoter       lac promoter: promoter for the E. coli lac operon
   7315..7336    -  protein_bind   CAP binding site: CAP binding activates transcription in the presence of cAMP. E. coli catabolite activator protein
   7349..7441    -  CDS            lacI (fragment): lac repressor; lacI; The lac repressor binds to the lac operator to inhibit transcription in E. coli. This inhibition can be relieved by adding lactose or isopropyl-β-D-thiogalactopyranoside (IPTG).
   7624..8212    -  rep_origin     ori: high-copy-number ColE1/pMB1/pBR322/pUC origin of replication
   8383..9243    -  CDS            AmpR: β-lactamase; bla; confers resistance to ampicillin, carbenicillin, and related antibiotics
   9244..9348    -  promoter       AmpR promoter: bla
   9407..9459    -  misc_feature   bom (fragment): basis of mobility region from pBR322
   9614..9993    +  enhancer       CMV enhancer: human cytomegalovirus immediate early enhancer
   9994..10193   +  promoter       CMV promoter: human cytomegalovirus (CMV) immediate early promoter
  10211..10391   +  LTR            5' LTR (truncated): truncated 5' long terminal repeat (LTR) from HIV-1
  10438..10563   +  misc_feature   HIV-1 Ψ: packaging signal of human immunodeficiency virus type 1
  10547..10910   +  CDS            HIV-1 gag (fragment): gag protein from human immunodeficiency virus 1; gag
  11056..11289   +  misc_feature   RRE: The Rev response element (RRE) of HIV-1 allows for Rev-dependent mRNA export from the nucleus to the cytoplasm.
  11666..11766   +  CDS            Rev (fragment): human immunodeficiency virus 1 (HIV-1) Rev protein; rev; enhances nuclear export of unspliced and incompletely spliced viral mRNAs
  11816..11933   +  misc_feature   cPPT/CTS: central polypurine tract and central termination sequence of HIV-1
  11984..12224   +  promoter       U6 promoter: RNA polymerase III promoter for human U6 snRNA
  12410..13069   -  CDS            deoC1: DEOC1_STAAN - Also known as dra. Experimental evidence at protein level: Swiss-Prot protein existence level 1. Catalyzes a reversible aldol reaction between acetaldehyde and D-glyceraldehyde 3-phosphate to generate 2-deoxy-D-ribose 5- phosphate. From Staphylococcus aureus (strain N315).
