[The description below was written by a language model from this plasmid's Addgene catalogue record and pLannotate feature annotations shown in this document.]
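Description:
TLCV2-APOBEC1-YTHmut is a third-generation-style, self-inactivating HIV-1 lentiviral vector built on the TLCV2 (lentiCRISPR v2-derived) backbone for doxycycline-inducible expression in mammalian cells. In bacteria it is maintained through a high-copy ColE1/pUC origin with ampicillin resistance; an f1 ori and an SV40/EM7-driven bleomycin/Zeocin resistance cassette also lie in the backbone outside the viral region. The viral genome is transcribed from a CMV enhancer/promoter fused to a truncated 5' LTR and carries the Ψ packaging signal, RRE, cPPT/CTS, WPRE and a ΔU3 3' LTR, so integrated proviruses lack LTR promoter activity.

The payload replaces the Cas9 of the parent vector. A tight TRE promoter (seven tet operators plus a minimal CMV promoter) drives rat APOBEC1, a cytidine deaminase, fused through a short linker to a fragment of human YTHDF2 corresponding to the YTH m6A-binding domain. The record lists a C-terminal HA tag and a T2A peptide linking the fusion to EGFP, which marks induced cells. A separate EF-1α core promoter expresses puromycin resistance together with the rtTA3 reverse transactivator, making the system all-in-one: transduced cells are selected with puromycin and the fusion is switched on by doxycycline. The U6 promoter, a stuffer region and the gRNA scaffold remain from the CRISPR backbone, with no guide recorded.

The "mut" designation indicates a mutated YTH domain, though the record does not specify the mutations. The associated work concerns DART-seq-type mapping of m6A in single cells, where APOBEC1-YTH deaminates cytidines near methylated sites. This version presumably serves as the binding-deficient control.
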