Addgene plasmid #178950: TLCV2-APOBEC1-YTHmut
Purpose: Lentiviral vector for dox-inducible expression of APOBEC1-YTHmut in mammalian cells
Depositing lab: Kate Meyer. Depositing organization: Duke University. Publication: scDART-seq reveals distinct m(6)A signatures and mRNA methylation heterogeneity in single cells. Tegowski M, Flamand MN, Meyer KD. Mol Cell. 2022 Feb 17;82(4):868-878.e10. doi: 10.1016/j.molcel.2021.12.038. Epub 2022 Jan 25. PubMed 35081365.
Backbone
  Vector backbone: TLCV2 (lentiCRISPR v2)
  Backbone manufacturer: Adam Karpf (Feng Zhang)
  Backbone size w/o insert (bp): 11775
  Total vector size (bp): 13823
  Vector type: Mammalian Expression, Lentiviral, Synthetic Biology ; Inducible
  Selectable markers: Puromycin
Growth in bacteria
  Bacterial resistance: Ampicillin, 100 μg/mL
  Growth temperature: 30°C
  Growth strain: NEB Stable
  Copy number: Unknown
Gene/Insert
  Gene/Insert name: APOBEC1-YTHmut-T2A-GFP
  Species: H. sapiens (human), R. norvegicus (rat)
  Insert size (bp): 2046
  Promoter: tight TRE
  Tag / fusion protein: HA (C terminal on insert)
  Cloning method: Gibson Cloning
  Sequencing primers: 5′ LNCX
Resource information
  A portion of this plasmid was derived from a plasmid made by: APOBEC1-YTH is cloned from Addgene 131637, made by Kate Meyer
Terms and licenses: Academic/Nonprofit Terms; Industry Terms: Not Available to Industry
How to cite: TLCV2-APOBEC1-YTHmut was a gift from Kate Meyer (Addgene plasmid # 178950 ; http://n2t.net/addgene:178950 ; RRID:Addgene_178950)
